>Addgene plasmid #81630 | pDONR223_PIK3CG_p.W212C | addgene full sequence | sequence record 167436 | Addgene NGS Result
GGCAGTTCCCTACTCTCGCGTTAACGCTAGCATGGATGTTTTCCCAGTCACGACGTTGTAAAACGACGGC
CAGTCTTAAGCTCGGGCCCCAAATAATGATTTTATTTTGACTGATAGTGACCTGTTCGTTGCAACAAATT
GATGAGCAATGCTTTTTTATAATGCCAACTTTGTACAAAAAAGTTGGCACCATGGGGCTGGAGAACTATA
AACAGCCCGTGGTGCTGAGAGAGGACAACTGCCGAAGGCGCCGGAGGATGAAGCCGCGCAGTGCTGCGGC
CAGCCTGTCCTCCATGGAGCTCATCCCCATCGAGTTCGTGCTGCCCACCAGCCAGCGCAAATGCAAGAGC
CCCGAAACGGCGCTGCTGCACGTGGCCGGCCACGGCAACGTGGAGCAGATGAAGGCCCAGGTGTGGCTGC
GAGCGCTGGAGACCAGCGTGGCGGCGGACTTCTACCACCGGCTGGGACCGCATCACTTCCTCCTGCTCTA
TCAGAAGAAGGGGCAGTGGTACGAGATCTACGACAAGTACCAGGTGGTGCAGACTCTGGACTGCCTGCGC
TACTGGAAGGCCACGCACCGGAGCCCGGGCCAGATCCACCTGGTGCAGCGGCACCCGCCCTCCGAGGAGT
CCCAAGCCTTCCAGCGGCAGCTCACGGCGCTGATTGGCTATGACGTCACTGACGTCAGCAACGTGCACGA
CGATGAGCTGGAGTTCACGCGCCGTGGCTTGGTGACCCCGCGCATGGCGGAGGTGGCCAGCCGCGACCCC
AAGCTCTACGCCATGCACCCGTGGGTGACGTCCAAGCCCCTCCCGGAGTACCTGTGTAAGAAGATTGCCA
ACAACTGCATCTTCATCGTCATTCACCGCAGCACCACCAGCCAGACCATTAAGGTCTCACCCGACGACAC
CCCCGGCGCCATCCTGCAGAGCTTCTTCACCAAGATGGCCAAGAAGAAATCTCTGATGGATATTCCCGAA
AGCCAAAGCGAACAGGATTTTGTGCTGCGCGTCTGTGGCCGGGATGAGTACCTGGTGGGCGAAACGCCCA
TCAAAAACTTCCAGTGGGTGAGGCACTGCCTCAAGAACGGAGAAGAGATTCACGTGGTACTGGACACGCC
TCCAGACCCGGCCCTAGACGAGGTGAGGAAGGAAGAGTGGCCGCTGGTGGACGACTGCACGGGAGTCACC
GGCTACCATGAGCAGCTTACCATCCACGGCAAGGACCACGAGAGTGTGTTCACCGTGTCCCTGTGGGACT
GCGACCGCAAGTTCAGGGTCAAGATCAGAGGCATTGATATCCCCGTCCTGCCTCGGAACACCGACCTCAC
AGTTTTTGTAGAGGCAAACATCCAGCATGGGCAACAAGTCCTTTGCCAAAGGAGAACCAGCCCCAAACCC
TTCACAGAGGAGGTGCTGTGGAATGTGTGGCTTGAGTTCAGTATCAAAATCAAAGACTTGCCCAAAGGGG
CTCTACTGAACCTCCAGATCTACTGCGGTAAAGCTCCAGCACTGTCCAGCAAGGCCTCTGCAGAGTCCCC
CAGTTCTGAGTCCAAGGGCAAAGTTCAGCTTCTCTATTATGTGAACCTGCTGCTGATAGACCACCGTTTC
CTCCTGCGCCGTGGAGAATACGTCCTCCACATGTGGCAGATATCTGGGAAGGGAGAAGACCAAGGAAGCT
TCAATGCTGACAAACTCACGTCTGCAACTAACCCAGACAAGGAGAACTCAATGTCCATCTCCATTCTTCT
GGACAATTACTGCCACCCGATAGCCCTGCCTAAGCATCAGCCCACCCCTGACCCGGAAGGGGACCGGGTT
CGAGCAGAAATGCCCAACCAGCTTCGCAAGCAATTGGAGGCGATCATAGCCACTGATCCACTTAACCCTC
TCACAGCAGAGGACAAAGAATTGCTCTGGCATTTTAGATACGAAAGCCTTAAGCACCCAAAAGCATATCC
TAAGCTATTTAGTTCAGTGAAATGGGGACAGCAAGAAATTGTGGCCAAAACATACCAATTGTTGGCCAGA
AGGGAAGTCTGGGATCAAAGTGCTTTGGATGTTGGGTTAACAATGCAGCTCCTGGACTGCAACTTCTCAG
ATGAAAATGTAAGAGCCATTGCAGTTCAGAAACTGGAGAGCTTGGAGGACGATGATGTTCTGCATTACCT
TCTACAATTGGTCCAGGCTGTGAAATTTGAACCATACCATGATAGTGCCCTTGCCAGATTTCTGCTGAAG
CGTGGTTTAAGAAACAAAAGAATTGGTCACTTTTTGTTTTGGTTCTTGAGAAGTGAGATAGCCCAGTCCA
GACACTATCAGCAGAGGTTCGCTGTGATTCTGGAAGCCTATCTGAGGGGCTGTGGCACAGCCATGCTGCA
CGACTTTACCCAACAAGTCCAAGTAATCGAGATGTTACAAAAAGTCACCCTTGATATTAAATCGCTCTCT
GCTGAAAAGTATGACGTCAGTTCCCAAGTTATTTCACAACTTAAACAAAAGCTTGAAAACCTGCAGAATT
CTCAACTCCCCGAAAGCTTTAGAGTTCCATATGATCCTGGACTGAAAGCAGGAGCGCTGGCAATTGAAAA
ATGTAAAGTAATGGCCTCCAAGAAAAAACCACTATGGCTTGAGTTTAAATGTGCCGATCCTACAGCCCTA
TCAAATGAAACAATTGGAATTATCTTTAAACATGGTGATGATCTGCGCCAAGACATGCTTATTTTACAGA
TTCTACGAATCATGGAGTCTATTTGGGAGACTGAATCTTTGGATCTATGCCTCCTGCCATATGGTTGCAT
TTCAACTGGTGACAAAATAGGAATGATCGAGATTGTGAAAGACGCCACGACAATTGCCAAAATTCAGCAA
AGCACAGTGGGCAACACGGGAGCATTTAAAGATGAAGTCCTGAATCACTGGCTCAAAGAAAAATCCCCTA
CTGAAGAAAAGTTTCAGGCAGCAGTGGAGAGATTTGTTTATTCCTGTGCAGGCTACTGTGTGGCAACCTT
TGTTCTTGGAATAGGCGACAGACACAATGACAATATTATGATCACCGAGACAGGAAACCTATTTCATATT
GACTTCGGGCACATTCTTGGGAATTACAAAAGTTTCCTGGGCATTAATAAAGAGAGAGTGCCATTTGTGC
TAACCCCTGACTTCCTCTTTGTGATGGGAACTTCTGGAAAGAAGACAAGCCCACACTTCCAGAAATTTCA
GGACATCTGTGTTAAGGCTTATCTAGCCCTTCGTCATCACACAAACCTACTGATCATCCTGTTCTCCATG
ATGCTGATGACAGGAATGCCCCAGTTAACAAGCAAAGAAGACATTGAATATATCCGGGATGCCCTCACAG
TGGGGAAAAATGAGGAGGATGCTAAAAAGTATTTTCTTGATCAGATCGAAGTTTGCAGAGACAAAGGATG
GACTGTGCAGTTTAATTGGTTTCTACATCTTGTTCTTGGCATCAAACAAGGAGAGAAACATTCAGCCTAC
CCAACTTTCTTGTACAAAGTTGGCATTATAAGAAAGCATTGCTTATCAATTTGTTGCAACGAACAGGTCA
CTATCAGTCAAAATAAAATCATTATTTGCCATCCAGCTGATATCCCCTATAGTGAGTCGTATTACATGGT
CATAGCTGTTTCCTGGCAGCTCTGGCCCGTGTCTCAAAATCTCTGATGTTACATTGCACAAGATAAAAAT
ATATCATCATGCCTCCTCTAGACCAGCCAGGACAGAAATGCCTCGACTTCGCTGCTACCCAAGGTTGCCG
GGTGACGCACACCGTGGAAACGGATGAAGGCACGAACCCAGTGGACATAAGCCTGTTCGGTTCGTAAGCT
GTAATGCAAGTAGCGTATGCGCTCACGCAACTGGTCCAGAACCTTGACCGAACGCAGCGGTGGTAACGGC
GCAGTGGCGGTTTTCATGGCTTGTTATGACTGTTTTTTTGGGGTACAGTCTATGCCTCGGGCATCCAAGC
AGCAAGCGCGTTACGCCGTGGGTCGATGTTTGATGTTATGGAGCAGCAACGATGTTACGCAGCAGGGCAG
TCGCCCTAAAACAAAGTTAAACATTATGAGGGAAGCGGTGATCGCCGAAGTATCGACTCAACTATCAGAG
GTAGTTGGCGTCATCGAGCGCCATCTCGAACCGACGTTGCTGGCCGTACATTTGTACGGCTCCGCAGTGG
ATGGCGGCCTGAAGCCACACAGTGATATTGATTTGCTGGTTACGGTGACCGTAAGGCTTGATGAAACAAC
GCGGCGAGCTTTGATCAACGACCTTTTGGAAACTTCGGCTTCCCCTGGAGAGAGCGAGATTCTCCGCGCT
GTAGAAGTCACCATTGTTGTGCACGACGACATCATTCCGTGGCGTTATCCAGCTAAGCGCGAACTGCAAT
TTGGAGAATGGCAGCGCAATGACATTCTTGCAGGTATCTTCGAGCCAGCCACGATCGACATTGATCTGGC
TATCTTGCTGACAAAAGCAAGAGAACATAGCGTTGCCTTGGTAGGTCCAGCGGCGGAGGAACTCTTTGAT
CCGGTTCCTGAACAGGATCTATTTGAGGCGCTAAATGAAACCTTAACGCTATGGAACTCGCCGCCCGACT
GGGCTGGCGATGAGCGAAATGTAGTGCTTACGTTGTCCCGCATTTGGTACAGCGCAGTAACCGGCAAAAT
CGCGCCGAAGGATGTCGCTGCCGACTGGGCAATGGAGCGCCTGCCGGCCCAGTATCAGCCCGTCATACTT
GAAGCTAGACAGGCTTATCTTGGACAAGAAGAAGATCGCTTGGCCTCGCGCGCAGATCAGTTGGAAGAAT
TTGTCCACTACGTGAAAGGCGAGATCACCAAGGTAGTCGGCAAATAACCCTCGAGCCACCCATGACCAAA
ATCCCTTAACGTGAGTTACGCGTCGTTCCACTGAGCGTCAGACCCCGTAGAAAAGATCAAAGGATCTTCT
TGAGATCCTTTTTTTCTGCGCGTAATCTGCTGCTTGCAAACAAAAAAACCACCGCTACCAGCGGTGGTTT
GTTTGCCGGATCAAGAGCTACCAACTCTTTTTCCGAAGGTAACTGGCTTCAGCAGAGCGCAGATACCAAA
TACTGTTCTTCTAGTGTAGCCGTAGTTAGGCCACCACTTCAAGAACTCTGTAGCACCGCCTACATACCTC
GCTCTGCTAATCCTGTTACCAGTGGCTGCTGCCAGTGGCGATAAGTCGTGTCTTACCGGGTTGGACTCAA
GACGATAGTTACCGGATAAGGCGCAGCGGTCGGGCTGAACGGGGGGTTCGTGCACACAGCCCAGCTTGGA
GCGAACGACCTACACCGAACTGAGATACCTACAGCGTGAGCTATGAGAAAGCGCCACGCTTCCCGAAGGG
AGAAAGGCGGACAGGTATCCGGTAAGCGGCAGGGTCGGAACAGGAGAGCGCACGAGGGAGCTTCCAGGGG
GAAACGCCTGGTATCTTTATAGTCCTGTCGGGTTTCGCCACCTCTGACTTGAGCGTCGATTTTTGTGATG
CTCGTCAGGGGGGCGGAGCCTATGGAAAAACGCCAGCAACGCGGCCTTTTTACGGTTCCTGGCCTTTTGC
TGGCCTTTTGCTCACATGTTCTTTCCTGCGTTATCCCCTGATTCTGTGGATAACCGTATTACCGCCTTTG
AGTGAGCTGATACCGCTCGCCGCAGCCGAACGACCGAGCGCAGCGAGTCAGTGAGCGAGGAAGCGGAAGA
GCGCCCAATACGCAAACCGCCTCTCCCCGCGCGTTGGCCGATTCATTAATGCAGCTGGCACGACAGGTTT
CCCGACTGGAAAGCGGGCAGTGAGCGCAACGCAATTAATACGCGTACCGCTAGCCAGGAAGAGTTTGTAG
AAACGCAAAAAGGCCATCCGTCAGGATGGCCTTCTGCTTAGTTTGATGCCTGGCAGTTTATGGCGGGCGT
CCTGCCCGCCACCCTCCGGGCCGTTGCTTCACAACGTTCAAATCCGCTCCCGGCGGATTTGTCCTACTCA
GGAGAGCGTTCACCGACAAACAACAGATAAAACGAAAGGCCCAGTCTTCCGACTGAGCCTTTCGTTTTAT
TTGATGCCT
Features (pLannotate 1.2.2; 12 found; start..end, strand, type, name):
     38..74      -  CDS            lacZα (fragment): LacZα fragment of β-galactosidase; lacZ fragment
     91..186     +  protein_bind   attL3: mutant version of attL; recombination site for the Gateway® LR reaction LR Clonase™
    192..3497    +  CDS            PIK3CG: PK3CG_HUMAN - Experimental evidence at protein level: Swiss-Prot protein existence level 1. Phosphoinositide-3-kinase (PI3K) that phosphorylates PtdIns(4,5)P2 (Phosphatidylinositol 4,5-bisphosphate) to generate phosphatidylinositol 3,4,5-trisphosphate (PIP3). PIP3 plays a key role by recruiting PH domain-containing proteins to the membrane, including AKT1 and PDPK1, activating signaling cascades involved in cell growth, survival, proliferation, motility and morphology. Links G-protein coupled receptor activation to PIP3 production. Involved in immune, inflammatory and allergic responses. Modul
   3499..3598    -  protein_bind   attL2: mutant version of attL; recombination site for the Gateway® LR reaction LR Clonase™
   3616..3634    -  promoter       T7 promoter: promoter for bacteriophage T7 RNA polymerase
   3824..3847    +  promoter       Pc promoter (fragment): intI1 (promoter lies within the coding sequence); class 1 integron promoter
   4023..4079    +  CDS            GmR (fragment): gentamycin acetyltransferase; aacC1; confers resistance to gentamycin
   4086..4877    +  CDS            SmR: aminoglycoside adenylyltransferase (Murphy, 1985); aadA; confers resistance to spectinomycin and streptomycin
   4970..5558    +  rep_origin     ori: high-copy-number ColE1/pMB1/pBR322/pUC origin of replication
   5741..5833    +  CDS            lacI (fragment): lac repressor; lacI; The lac repressor binds to the lac operator to inhibit transcription in E. coli. This inhibition can be relieved by adding lactose or isopropyl-β-D-thiogalactopyranoside (IPTG).
   5888..5915    -  terminator     rrnB T2 terminator: transcription terminator T2 from the E. coli rrnB gene
   6047..6090    +  terminator     rrnB T1 terminator: Escherichia coli rrnB; transcription terminator T1 from the E. coli rrnB gene
