[The description below was written by a language model from this plasmid's Addgene catalogue record and pLannotate feature annotations shown in this document.]
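Description:
pDONR223_PIK3CG_p.W212C is a Gateway entry clone built on the Invitrogen pDONR223 backbone and carrying a mutant allele of human PIK3CG, the gene for the p110γ catalytic subunit of phosphoinositide 3-kinase, which converts PtdIns(4,5)P2 to PIP3 and links G-protein coupled receptor signalling to AKT pathway activation. The sequenced plasmid is about 6.1 kb. It is propagated in E. coli at high copy from a ColE1/pUC-type origin and selected with spectinomycin through the aadA (SmR) aminoglycoside adenylyltransferase gene. Short remnants of an integron Pc promoter and a gentamicin resistance gene lie upstream of this marker. Small lacZα and lacI fragments and rrnB T1/T2 terminators are also annotated in the backbone.

The roughly 3.3 kb PIK3CG open reading frame sits between two attL recombination sites. The annotation software labels these attL3 and attL2, although the first may simply be a naming call for the upstream attL site typical of entry clones. The insert carries the W212C substitution named in the plasmid title, and the record also lists an E2G change. The vector supplies no promoter for expression of the insert. A T7 promoter lies just outside the downstream attL site in reverse orientation, and M13 primer sites allow sequencing across the insert. The clone is in the "open" configuration, with no stop codon directly after the coding sequence, so LR recombination into a destination vector can produce C-terminal fusions. The plasmid belongs to the Target Accelerator Plasmid Collection. It serves as a transfer-ready source of this allele for making expression constructs, in connection with systematic functional testing of rare cancer-associated variants for oncogenic activity.
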