Addgene plasmid #81630: pDONR223_PIK3CG_p.W212C
Purpose: Gateway Donor vector containing PIK3CG , part of the Target Accelerator Plasmid Collection.
Depositing lab: Jesse Boehm & William Hahn & David Root. Depositing organization: Broad Institute. Publication: Systematic Functional Interrogation of Rare Cancer Variants Identifies Oncogenic Alleles. Kim E, Ilic N, Shrestha Y, Zou L, Kamburov A, Zhu C, Yang X, Lubonja R, Tran N, Nguyen C, Lawrence MS, Piccioni F, Bagul M, Doench JG, Chouinard CR, Wu X, Hogstrom L, Natoli T, Tamayo P, Horn H, Corsello SM, Lage K, Root DE, Subramanian A, Golub TR, Getz G, Boehm JS, Hahn WC. Cancer Discov. 2016 Jul;6(7):714-26. doi: 10.1158/2159-8290.CD-16-0160. Epub 2016 May 4. PubMed 27147599.
Backbone
  Vector backbone: pDONR223
  Backbone manufacturer: Invitrogen
  Backbone size w/o insert (bp): 2790
  Vector type: Gateway Entry vector
Growth in bacteria
  Bacterial resistance: Spectinomycin, 50 μg/mL
  Growth temperature: 37°C
  Growth strain: DH5alpha
  Copy number: High Copy
Gene/Insert
  Gene/Insert name: PIK3CG
  Species: H. sapiens (human)
  Mutation: E2G; W212C
  GenBank ID: NM_002649.3
  Entrez Gene: PIK3CG (a.k.a. IMD97, PI3CG, PI3K, PI3Kgamma, PIK3, p110gamma, p120-PI3K)
  Promoter: None
  Cloning method: Gateway Cloning
  Sequencing primers: 5′ M13pUC-fwd; 3′ M13-Rev
Terms and licenses: Academic/Nonprofit Terms; Industry Terms: Not Available to Industry
Depositor comments: Open state: NO stop codon immediately follows insert
How to cite: pDONR223_PIK3CG_p.W212C was a gift from Jesse Boehm & William Hahn & David Root (Addgene plasmid # 81630 ; http://n2t.net/addgene:81630 ; RRID:Addgene_81630)
