>Addgene plasmid #81630 | pDONR223_PIK3CG_p.W212C | depositor partial sequence | sequence record 154949 | Insert sequence
ATGGGGCTGGAGAACTATAAACAGCCCGTGGTGCTGAGAGAGGACAACTGCCGAAGGCGCCGGAGGATGA
AGCCGCGCAGTGCTGCGGCCAGCCTGTCCTCCATGGAGCTCATCCCCATCGAGTTCGTGCTGCCCACCAG
CCAGCGCAAATGCAAGAGCCCCGAAACGGCGCTGCTGCACGTGGCCGGCCACGGCAACGTGGAGCAGATG
AAGGCCCAGGTGTGGCTGCGAGCGCTGGAGACCAGCGTGGCGGCGGACTTCTACCACCGGCTGGGACCGC
ATCACTTCCTCCTGCTCTATCAGAAGAAGGGGCAGTGGTACGAGATCTACGACAAGTACCAGGTGGTGCA
GACTCTGGACTGCCTGCGCTACTGGAAGGCCACGCACCGGAGCCCGGGCCAGATCCACCTGGTGCAGCGG
CACCCGCCCTCCGAGGAGTCCCAAGCCTTCCAGCGGCAGCTCACGGCGCTGATTGGCTATGACGTCACTG
ACGTCAGCAACGTGCACGACGATGAGCTGGAGTTCACGCGCCGTGGCTTGGTGACCCCGCGCATGGCGGA
GGTGGCCAGCCGCGACCCCAAGCTCTACGCCATGCACCCGTGGGTGACGTCCAAGCCCCTCCCGGAGTAC
CTGTGTAAGAAGATTGCCAACAACTGCATCTTCATCGTCATTCACCGCAGCACCACCAGCCAGACCATTA
AGGTCTCACCCGACGACACCCCCGGCGCCATCCTGCAGAGCTTCTTCACCAAGATGGCCAAGAAGAAATC
TCTGATGGATATTCCCGAAAGCCAAAGCGAACAGGATTTTGTGCTGCGCGTCTGTGGCCGGGATGAGTAC
CTGGTGGGCGAAACGCCCATCAAAAACTTCCAGTGGGTGAGGCACTGCCTCAAGAACGGAGAAGAGATTC
ACGTGGTACTGGACACGCCTCCAGACCCGGCCCTAGACGAGGTGAGGAAGGAAGAGTGGCCGCTGGTGGA
CGACTGCACGGGAGTCACCGGCTACCATGAGCAGCTTACCATCCACGGCAAGGACCACGAGAGTGTGTTC
ACCGTGTCCCTGTGGGACTGCGACCGCAAGTTCAGGGTCAAGATCAGAGGCATTGATATCCCCGTCCTGC
CTCGGAACACCGACCTCACAGTTTTTGTAGAGGCAAACATCCAGCATGGGCAACAAGTCCTTTGCCAAAG
GAGAACCAGCCCCAAACCCTTCACAGAGGAGGTGCTGTGGAATGTGTGGCTTGAGTTCAGTATCAAAATC
AAAGACTTGCCCAAAGGGGCTCTACTGAACCTCCAGATCTACTGCGGTAAAGCTCCAGCACTGTCCAGCA
AGGCCTCTGCAGAGTCCCCCAGTTCTGAGTCCAAGGGCAAAGTTCAGCTTCTCTATTATGTGAACCTGCT
GCTGATAGACCACCGTTTCCTCCTGCGCCGTGGAGAATACGTCCTCCACATGTGGCAGATATCTGGGAAG
GGAGAAGACCAAGGAAGCTTCAATGCTGACAAACTCACGTCTGCAACTAACCCAGACAAGGAGAACTCAA
TGTCCATCTCCATTCTTCTGGACAATTACTGCCACCCGATAGCCCTGCCTAAGCATCAGCCCACCCCTGA
CCCGGAAGGGGACCGGGTTCGAGCAGAAATGCCCAACCAGCTTCGCAAGCAATTGGAGGCGATCATAGCC
ACTGATCCACTTAACCCTCTCACAGCAGAGGACAAAGAATTGCTCTGGCATTTTAGATACGAAAGCCTTA
AGCACCCAAAAGCATATCCTAAGCTATTTAGTTCAGTGAAATGGGGACAGCAAGAAATTGTGGCCAAAAC
ATACCAATTGTTGGCCAGAAGGGAAGTCTGGGATCAAAGTGCTTTGGATGTTGGGTTAACAATGCAGCTC
CTGGACTGCAACTTCTCAGATGAAAATGTAAGAGCCATTGCAGTTCAGAAACTGGAGAGCTTGGAGGACG
ATGATGTTCTGCATTACCTTCTACAATTGGTCCAGGCTGTGAAATTTGAACCATACCATGATAGTGCCCT
TGCCAGATTTCTGCTGAAGCGTGGTTTAAGAAACAAAAGAATTGGTCACTTTTTGTTTTGGTTCTTGAGA
AGTGAGATAGCCCAGTCCAGACACTATCAGCAGAGGTTCGCTGTGATTCTGGAAGCCTATCTGAGGGGCT
GTGGCACAGCCATGCTGCACGACTTTACCCAACAAGTCCAAGTAATCGAGATGTTACAAAAAGTCACCCT
TGATATTAAATCGCTCTCTGCTGAAAAGTATGACGTCAGTTCCCAAGTTATTTCACAACTTAAACAAAAG
CTTGAAAACCTGCAGAATTCTCAACTCCCCGAAAGCTTTAGAGTTCCATATGATCCTGGACTGAAAGCAG
GAGCGCTGGCAATTGAAAAATGTAAAGTAATGGCCTCCAAGAAAAAACCACTATGGCTTGAGTTTAAATG
TGCCGATCCTACAGCCCTATCAAATGAAACAATTGGAATTATCTTTAAACATGGTGATGATCTGCGCCAA
GACATGCTTATTTTACAGATTCTACGAATCATGGAGTCTATTTGGGAGACTGAATCTTTGGATCTATGCC
TCCTGCCATATGGTTGCATTTCAACTGGTGACAAAATAGGAATGATCGAGATTGTGAAAGACGCCACGAC
AATTGCCAAAATTCAGCAAAGCACAGTGGGCAACACGGGAGCATTTAAAGATGAAGTCCTGAATCACTGG
CTCAAAGAAAAATCCCCTACTGAAGAAAAGTTTCAGGCAGCAGTGGAGAGATTTGTTTATTCCTGTGCAG
GCTACTGTGTGGCAACCTTTGTTCTTGGAATAGGCGACAGACACAATGACAATATTATGATCACCGAGAC
AGGAAACCTATTTCATATTGACTTCGGGCACATTCTTGGGAATTACAAAAGTTTCCTGGGCATTAATAAA
GAGAGAGTGCCATTTGTGCTAACCCCTGACTTCCTCTTTGTGATGGGAACTTCTGGAAAGAAGACAAGCC
CACACTTCCAGAAATTTCAGGACATCTGTGTTAAGGCTTATCTAGCCCTTCGTCATCACACAAACCTACT
GATCATCCTGTTCTCCATGATGCTGATGACAGGAATGCCCCAGTTAACAAGCAAAGAAGACATTGAATAT
ATCCGGGATGCCCTCACAGTGGGGAAAAATGAGGAGGATGCTAAAAAGTATTTTCTTGATCAGATCGAAG
TTTGCAGAGACAAAGGATGGACTGTGCAGTTTAATTGGTTTCTACATCTTGTTCTTGGCATCAAACAAGG
AGAGAAACATTCAGCC
